>Addgene plasmid #24697 | pCS2 xCrescent-HA | addgene partial sequence | sequence record 30685 | 24697 with M13rev
CATTAACCTCACTAAAGGGAACAAAAGCCTGGGGATACCGGGCCCAATGCATTGGCGCCGCGGCCGCGAA
TNAANTNACCGTCCCACACCTCCCCCTGAACCTGAAACATAAAATGAATGCAATTGTTGTTGTTAACTTG
TTTATTGCAGCTTATAATGGTTACAAATAAAGCAATAGCATCACAAATTTCACAAATAAAGCATTTTTTT
CACTGCATTCTAGTTGTGGTTTGTCCAAACTCATCAATGTATCTTATCATGTCTGGATCTACGTAATACG
ACTCACTATAGTTCTAGATTATGCGTAGTCGGGGACGTCGTAGGGGTATGGTCGACACTTGTGATTCTTC
CATTTCCGTACAGCGAAATGCAGGTTTTTGTTCTTTTTCTGCCATGCGTAGGCATTGTTCACCACTACCT
TCCCCTCTTGCACTTCTGCACAAATCACATAGACGCCTGTGCGGGTCCCACGCATGATATTCTGCACACA
GGTAGCATCCAGATCCAGCCACTGCTGAAGCCTAGGAAGGACGTCTGTTTTGGGCAACGAGCCGTGTTTC
AGGATCTCAAGTTTGGAATCCAAATCAAAGTCGTAAAGGTTAGCGGAAGTGATGTTCTTTTTGGTGATAC
GGACCTTGGCAACAAAATCATTATGGCAGAATGTATCCAGTATCTCCTTGGAAGTGCTGCCTTCTTCAAG
TTCACAGTCTCTACAGCT
