[The description below was written by a language model from this plasmid's Addgene catalogue record.]
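Description:
pCS2 xCrescent-HA is an expression plasmid built on the roughly 4.1 kb pCS2 backbone, catalogued as a mammalian expression vector and also set up for in vitro synthesis of mRNA. It is maintained in E. coli as a high-copy plasmid under ampicillin selection. The record does not include a feature table, so the backbone's promoter, polyadenylation signal and origin of replication are not listed. The sequencing primers indicate that SP6 and T3 phage promoter sites flank the insert.

The payload is a 1,485 bp insert encoding Crescent from Xenopus laevis, cloned between EcoRI at the 5′ end and XbaI at the 3′ end, with both sites retained. An HA epitope tag is fused to the C terminus of the protein, allowing it to be detected or immunoprecipitated with anti-HA antibodies. A C-terminal tag also leaves the N terminus undisturbed, which suits a secreted protein. According to the associated publication title, Crescent is a secreted Wnt antagonist whose activity was compared with that of Frzb-1 after a screen for secreted proteins in Xenopus embryos.

The depositor notes that sense RNA is produced by linearizing the plasmid with NotI and transcribing with SP6 polymerase. This points to the generation of synthetic mRNA, the usual route for gain-of-function experiments by microinjection into frog embryos. The construct is therefore suited to overexpressing tagged Crescent to study Wnt pathway inhibition during early development. It can also be used to produce and track the secreted protein in transfected cells.
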