Addgene plasmid #24697: pCS2 xCrescent-HA
Depositing lab: Edward De Robertis. Depositing organization: University of California, Los Angeles (UCLA). Publication: A direct screen for secreted proteins in Xenopus embryos identifies distinct activities for the Wnt antagonists Crescent and Frzb-1. Pera EM, De Robertis EM. Mech Dev. 2000 Sep . 96(2):183-95. 10.1016/S0925-4773(00)00394-4 PubMed 10960783.
Backbone
  Vector backbone: pCS2
  Backbone size w/o insert (bp): 4100
  Vector type: Mammalian Expression
Growth in bacteria
  Bacterial resistance: Ampicillin, 100 μg/mL
  Growth temperature: 37°C
  Growth strain: DH5alpha
  Copy number: High Copy
Gene/Insert
  Gene/Insert name: Crescent
  Species: X. laevis (frog)
  Insert size (bp): 1485
  Tag / fusion protein: HA (C terminal on insert)
  Cloning method: Restriction Enzyme; 5′ cloning site EcoRI (not destroyed); 3′ cloning site XbaI (not destroyed)
  Sequencing primers: 5′ SP6; 3′ T3
Terms and licenses: Academic/Nonprofit Terms; Industry Terms: Not Available to Industry
Depositor comments: For sense linearize with NotI, transcribe with SP6.
How to cite: pCS2 xCrescent-HA was a gift from Edward De Robertis (Addgene plasmid # 24697 ; http://n2t.net/addgene:24697 ; RRID:Addgene_24697)
